>Addgene plasmid #168182 | p5205 | addgene full sequence | sequence record 389042 | Addgene NGS Result
GTTGACACTCTATCATTGATAGAGTTATTTTACCACTCCCTATCAGTGATAGAGAAAAGTGAACGGGAAA
GAGGAGAAAAGTATGGCATCCACCGAGGACGTCATCAAGGAGTTCATGCGCTTCAAAGTGCGCATGGAGG
GCTCCGTGAACGGCCACGAGTTCGAGATCGAGGGCGAGGGCGAGGGCCGCCCCTACGAGGGCACCCAGAC
CGCCAAGCTGAAGGTGACCAAGGGCGGCCCCCTGCCCTTCGCCTGGGACATCCTGTCCCCCCAGTTCCAG
TACGGCTCCAAGGTGTACGTGAAGCACCCCGCCGACATCCCCGACTACAAGAAGCTGTCCTTCCCCGAGG
GCTTCAAGTGGGAGCGCGTGATGAACTTCGAGGACGGCGGCGTGGTGACCGTGACCCAGGACTCCTCCCT
GCAGGACGGCTGCTTCATCTACAAGGTGAAGTTCATCGGCGTGAACTTCCCCTCCGACGGCCCCGTAATG
CAGAAGAAGACTATGGGCTGGGAGCCCTCCACCGAGCGCCTGTACCCCCGCGACGGCGTGCTGAAGGGCG
AGATCCACAAGGCCCTGAAGCTGAAGGACGGCGGCCACTACCTGGTGGAGTTCAAGTCCATCTACATGGC
CAAGAAGCCCGTGCAACTGCCCGGCTACTACTACGTGGACTCCAAGCTGGACATCACCTCCCACAACGAG
GACTACACCATCGTGGAGCAGTACGAACGCACCGAGGGCCGCCACCACCTGTTCCTGTAGCCATGGATCG
ATAGCTGGTCGACAACCATTCCTTGCGGCGGCGGTGCTCAACGGCCTCAACCTACTACTGGGCTGCTTCC
TAATGCAGGAGTCGCATAAGGGAGAGCGTCGACCGATGCCCTTGAGAGCCTTCAACCCAGTCAGCTCCTT
CCGGTGGGCGCGGGGCATGACTATCGTCGCCGCACTTATGACTGTCTTCTTTATCATGCAACTCGTAGGA
CAGGTGCCGGCAGCGCTCTGGGTCATTTTCGGCGAGGACCGCTTTCGCTGGAGCGCGACGATGATCGGCC
TGTCGCTTGCGGTATTCGGAATCTTGCACGCCCTCGCTCAAGCCTTCGTCACTGGTCCCGCCACCAAACG
TTTCGGCGAGAAGCAGGCCATTATCGCCGGCATGGCGGCCGACGCGCTGGGCTACGTCTTGCTGGCGTTC
GCGACGCGAGGCTGGATGGCCTTCCCCATTATGATTCTTCTCGCTTCCGGCGGCATCGGGATGCCCGCGT
TGCAGGCCATGCTGTCCAGGCAGGTAGATGACGACCATCAGGGACAGCTTCAAGGATCGCTCGCGGCTCT
TACCAGCCTAACTTCGATCATTGGACCGCTGATCGTCACGGCGATTTATGCCGCCTCGGCGAGCACATGG
AACGGGTTGGCATGGATTGTAGGCGCCGCCCTATACCTTGTCTGCCTCCCCGCGTTGCGTCGCGGTGCAT
GGAGCCGGGCCACCTCGACCTGAATGGAAGCCGGCGGCACCTCGCTAACGGATTCACCACTCCAAGAATT
GGAGCCAATCAATTCTTGCGGAGAACTGTGAATGCGCAAACCAACCCTTGGCAGAACATATCCATCGCGT
CCGCCATCTCCAGCAGCCGCACGCGGCGCATCTCGGGCAGCGTTGGGTCCTGGCCACGGGTGCGCATGAT
CGTGCTCCTGTCGTTGAGGACCCGGCTAGGCTGGCGGGGTTGCCTTACTGGTTAGCAGAATGAATCACCG
ATACGCGAGCGAACGTGAAGCGACTGCTGCTGCAAAACGTCTGCGACCTGAGCAACAACATGAATGGTCT
TCGGTTTCCGTGTTTCGTAAAGTCTGGAAACGCGGAAGTCAGCGCCCTGCACCATTATGTTCCGGATCTG
CATCGCAGGATGCTGCTGGCTACCCTGTGGAACACCTACATCTGTATTAACGAAGCGCTGGCATTGACCC
TGAGTGATTTTTCTCTGGTCCCGCCGCATCCATACCGCCAGTTGTTTACCCTCACAACGTTCCAGTAACC
GGGCATGTTCATCATCAGTAACCCGTATCGTGAGCATCCTCTCTCGTTTCATCGGTATCATTACCCCCAT
GAACAGAAATCCCCCTTACACGGAGGCATCAGTGACCAAACAGGAAAAAACCGCCCTTAACATGGCCCGC
TTTATCAGAAGCCAGACATTAACGCTTCTGGAGAAACTCAACGAGCTGGACGCGGATGAACAGGCAGACA
TCTGTGAATCGCTTCACGACCACGCTGATGAGCTTTACCGCAGCTGCCTCGCGCGTTTCGGTGATGACGG
TGAAAACCTCTGACACATGCAGCTCCCGGAGACGGTCACAGCTTGTCTGTAAGCGGATGCCGGGAGCAGA
CAAGCCCGTCAGGGCGCGTCAGCGGGTGTTGGCGGGTGTCGGGGCGCAGCCATGACCCAGTCACGTAGCG
ATAGCGGAGTGTATACTGGCTTAACTATGCGGCATCAGAGCAGATTGTACTGAGAGTGCACCATATGCGG
TGTGAAATACCGCACAGATGCGTAAGGAGAAAATACCGCATCAGGCGCTCTTCCGCTTCCTCGCTCACTG
ACTCGCTGCGCTCGGTCGTTCGGCTGCGGCGAGCGGTATCAGCTCACTCAAAGGCGGTAATACGGTTATC
CACAGAATCAGGGGATAACGCAGGAAAGAACATGTGAGCAAAAGGCCAGCAAAAGGCCAGGAACCGTAAA
AAGGCCGCGTTGCTGGCGTTTTTCCATAGGCTCCGCCCCCCTGACGAGCATCACAAAAATCGACGCTCAA
GTCAGAGGTGGCGAAACCCGACAGGACTATAAAGATACCAGGCGTTTCCCCCTGGAAGCTCCCTCGTGCG
CTCTCCTGTTCCGACCCTGCCGCTTACCGGATACCTGTCCGCCTTTCTCCCTTCGGGAAGCGTGGCGCTT
TCTCATAGCTCACGCTGTAGGTATCTCAGTTCGGTGTAGGTCGTTCGCTCCAAGCTGGGCTGTGTGCACG
AACCCCCCGTTCAGCCCGACCGCTGCGCCTTATCCGGTAACTATCGTCTTGAGTCCAACCCGGTAAGACA
CGACTTATCGCCACTGGCAGCAGCCACTGGTAACAGGATTAGCAGAGCGAGGTATGTAGGCGGTGCTACA
GAGTTCTTGAAGTGGTGGCCTAACTACGGCTACACTAGAAGGACAGTATTTGGTATCTGCGCTCTGCTGA
AGCCAGTTACCTTCGGAAAAAGAGTTGGTAGCTCTTGATCCGGCAAACAAACCACCGCTGGTAGCGGTGG
TTTTTTTGTTTGCAAGCAGCAGATTACGCGCAGAAAAAAAGGATCTCAAGAAGATCCTTTGATCTTTTCT
ACGGGGTCTGACGCTCAGTGGAACGAAAACTCACGTTAAGGGATTTTGGTCATGAGATTATCAAAAAGGA
TCTTCACCTAGATCCTTTTAAATTAAAAATGAAGTTTTAAATCAATCTAAAGTATATATGAGTAAACTTG
GTCTGACAGTTACCAATGCTTAATCAGTGAGGCACCTATCTCAGCGATCTGTCTATTTCGTTCATCCATA
GTTGCCTGACTCCCCGTCGTGTAGATAACTACGATACGGGAGGGCTTACCATCTGGCCCCAGTGCTGCAA
TGATACCGCGAGACCCACGCTCACCGGCTCCAGATTTATCAGCAATAAACCAGCCAGCCGGAAGGGCCGA
GCGCAGAAGTGGTCCTGCAACTTTATCCGCCTCCATCCAGTCTATTAATTGTTGCCGGGAAGCTAGAGTA
AGTAGTTCGCCAGTTAATAGTTTGCGCAACGTTGTTGCCATTGCTACAGGCATCGTGGTGTCACGCTCGT
CGTTTGGTATGGCTTCATTCAGCTCCGGTTCCCAACGATCAAGGCGAGTTACATGATCCCCCATGTTGTG
CAAAAAAGCGGTTAGCTCCTTCGGTCCTCCGATCGTTGTCAGAAGTAAGTTGGCCGCAGTGTTATCACTC
ATGGTTATGGCAGCACTGCATAATTCTCTTACTGTCATGCCATCCGTAAGATGCTTTTCTGTGACTGGTG
AGTACTCAACCAAGTCATTCTGAGAATAGTGTATGCGGCGACCGAGTTGCTCTTGCCCGGCGTCAACACG
GGATAATACCGCGCCACATAGCAGAACTTTAAAAGTGCTCATCATTGGAAAACGTTCTTCGGGGCGAAAA
CTCTCAAGGATCTTACCGCTGTTGAGATCCAGTTCGATGTAACCCACTCGTGCACCCAACTGATCTTCAG
CATCTTTTACTTTCACCAGCGTTTCTGGGTGAGCAAAAACAGGAAGGCAAAATGCCGCAAAAAAGGGAAT
AAGGGCGACACGGAAATGTTGAATACTCATACTCTTCCTTTTTCAATATTATTGAAGCATTTATCAGGGT
TATTGTCTCATGAGCGGATACATATTTGAATGTATTTAGAAAAATAAACAAAAGAGTTTGTAGAAACGCA
AAAAGGCCATCCGTCAGGATGGCCTTCTGCTTAATTTGATGCCTGGCAGTTTATGGCGGGCGTCCTGCCC
GCCACCCTCCGGGCCGTTGCTTCGCAACGTTCAAATCCGCTCCCGGCGGATTTGTCCTACTCAGGAGAGC
GTTCACCGACAAACAACAGATAAAACGAAAGGCCCAGTCTTTCGACTGAGCCTTTCGTTTTATTTGATGC
CTGGCAGTTCCCTACTCTCGCATGGGGAGACCCCACACTACCATCGGCGCTACGGCGTTTCACTTCTGAG
TTCGGCATGGGGTCAGGTGGGACCACCGCGCTACTGCCGCCAGGCAAATTCTGTTTTATCAGACCGCTTC
TGCGTTCTGATTTAATCTGTATCAGGCTGAAAATCTTCTCTCATCCGCCAAAACAGAAGTTTTATTATTT
ATACAGTTCATCCATGCCATGCGTAATACCCGCCGCGGTCACAAATTCCAGCAGCACCATATGGTCGCGT
TTTTCGTTCGGATCTTTGCTCAGGACGCTCTGGGTGCTCAGATAATGGTTATCCGGCAGCAGCACCGGGC
CATCGCCAATCGGGGTGTTCTGCTGATAATGATCCGCCAGCTGCACGCTGCCATCTTCCACGTTGTGGCG
GATTTTAAAGTTCGCTTTGATGCCGTTTTTCTGTTTATCCGCGGTAATATACACGTTATGGCTGTTAAAG
TTGTATTCCAGTTTATGGCCCAGGATGTTGCCATCTTCTTTAAAATCGATGCCTTTCAGTTCAATGCGGT
TCACCAGGGTATCGCCTTCAAATTTCACTTCCGCACGGGTTTTATAGGTGCCATCATCTTTAAAGCTAAT
GGTGCGTTCCTGCACATAGCCTTCCGGCATCGCGCTTTTAAAAAAATCATGCTGTTTCATATGATCCGGA
TAACGCGCAAAGCACTGCACGCCATAGGTCAGGGTGGTCACCAGGGTCGGCCACGGCACCGGCAGTTTGC
CCGTGGTGCAAATGAATTTCAGGGTCAGTTTGCCGTTGGTCGCATCGCCTTCGCCTTCGCCACGCACGCT
AAATTTATGGCCGTTCACATCGCCATCCAGTTCCACCAGAATCGGCACCACACCGGTAAACAGTTCTTCG
CCTTTGCGCATGAGCTATTCTCCCGAAAGCGTTAATTGGCGTTAAGGTTGTAACGAGACGCATCTTTGCA
CACAATAACAACATTAATGTATCTGGATTTAACCATAAGAAATATTTGGGCAGTCGTCTGCTTTTCAATC
GAAATTGTTGATTTTATGTTAAGCCGCGGAGCGGTAGTGTGATTTTTTCCAGGGGTGGGAATAGGGGATA
TTCAGGAGAAAATGTGCCACATATCCGTCAGTTATGTTGGGTTAGCTTACTGTGCCTGAGCAGTTCTGCG
GTAGCCGCAAATGTTCGTCTGAAAGTCGAAGGGCCGGCATCACCGGCGCCACCACAGGTGCGGTTGCTGG
CGCCTATATCGCCGACATCACCGATGGGGAAGATCGGGCTCGCCACTTCGGGCTCATGAGCGCTTGTTTC
GGCGTGGGTATGGTGGCAGGCCCCGTGGCCGGGGGACTGTTGGGCGCCATCTCCTTTGCTTTTAAGACCC
ACTTTCACATTTAAGTTGTTTTTCTAATCCGCATATGATCAATTCAAGGCCGAATAAGAAGGCTGGCTCT
GCACCTTGGTGATCAAATAATTCGATAGCTTGTCGTAATAATGGCGGCATACTATCAGTAGTAGGTGTTT
CCCTTTCTTCTTTAGCGACTTGATGCTCTTGATCTTCCAATACGCAACCTAAAGTAAAATGCCCCACAGC
GCTGAGTGCATATAATGCATTCTCTAGTGAAAAACCTTGTTGGCATAAAAAGGCTAATTGATTTTCGAGA
GTTTCATACTGTTTTTCTGTAGGCCGTGTACCTAAATGTACTTTTGCTCCATCGCGATGACTTAGTAAAG
CACATCTAAAACTTTTAGCGTTATTACGTAAAAAATCTTGCCAGCTTTTCCCTTCTAAAGGGCAAAAGTG
AGTATGGTGCCTATCTAACATCTCAATGGCTAAGGCGTCGAGCAAAGCCCGCTTATTTTTTACATGCCAA
TACAATGTAGGCTGCTCTACACCTAGCCTCTGGGCGAGTTTACGGGTTGTTAAACCTTCGATTCCGACCT
CATTAAGCAGCTCTAATGCGCTGCTAATCACTTTACTTTTATCTAATCTAGACATCATTAATTCCTAATT
TTT
Features (pLannotate 1.2.2; 16 found; start..end, strand, type, name):
      1..56      +  promoter       tetR/tetA promoters: tetR; overlapping promoters for bacterial tetR and tetA
     83..757     +  CDS            DsRed.T3: DsRed.T3 is a basic (constitutively fluorescent) red fluorescent protein published in 2002, derived from Discosoma sp.. It is reported to be a somewhat slowly-maturing tetramer.
    785..1493    +  CDS            TcR (fragment): tetracycline efflux protein; tet; confers resistance to tetracycline
   1735..2115    -  CDS            YPB1_ECOLX: Protein predicted: Swiss-Prot protein existence level 4. From Escherichia coli.
   2132..2323    +  CDS            rop: Rop protein, which maintains plasmids at low copy number; rop
   2425..2565    +  misc_feature   bom: basis of mobility region from pBR322
   2751..3339    -  rep_origin     ori: high-copy-number ColE1/pMB1/pBR322/pUC origin of replication
   3510..4370    -  CDS            AmpR: β-lactamase; bla; confers resistance to ampicillin, carbenicillin, and related antibiotics
   4371..4462    -  promoter       AmpR promoter: bla
   4481..4508    -  terminator     rrnB T2 terminator: transcription terminator T2 from the E. coli rrnB gene
   4600..4686    -  terminator     rrnB T1 terminator: Escherichia coli rrnB; transcription terminator T1 from the E. coli rrnB gene
   4688..4803    -  ncRNA          5S rRNA: Accession: RF00001 - 5S ribosomal RNA
   4898..5611    -  CDS            Superfolder GFP: Superfolder GFP is a basic (constitutively fluorescent) green fluorescent protein published in 2005, derived from Aequorea victoria. It is reported to be a very rapidly-maturing weak dimer.
   5827..5913    +  CDS            tamA (fragment): TAMA_CITRI - Experimental evidence at protein level: Swiss-Prot protein existence level 1. Part of the translocation and assembly module (TAM) autotransporter assembly complex, which functions in translocation of autotransporters across the outer membrane. From Citrobacter rodentium (strain ICC168) (Citrobacter freundii biotype 4280).
   5912..6076    +  CDS            TcR (fragment): tetracycline efflux protein; tet; confers resistance to tetracycline
   6082..6708    -  CDS            TetR: tetracycline repressor TetR; tetR; TetR binds to the tetracycline operator tetO to inhibit transcription. This inhibition can be relieved by adding tetracycline or doxycycline.
