[The description below was written by a language model from this plasmid's Addgene catalogue record and pLannotate feature annotations shown in this document.]
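Description:
p5205 is a dual-fluorescence bacterial reporter plasmid built on the pMW211 backbone, a pBR322-type vector. It replicates from a ColE1/pMB1-family origin accompanied by the rop gene and the bom mobility region, which fits the low copy number given in the record, and it is selected with ampicillin through the bla β-lactamase gene and its native promoter. Two fragments of the tetracycline efflux gene are also annotated. These appear to be remnants of the pBR322-derived backbone interrupted by the inserted cassettes, not a functional resistance marker.

The synthetic insert, assembled by Gibson cloning, combines two independent reporter units. In the first, the overlapping tetR/tetA promoter region drives DsRed.T3, a tetrameric red fluorescent protein, while the divergently encoded TetR repressor keeps the promoter off until a tetracycline-type inducer relieves repression, so red fluorescence is inducible on demand. In the second, superfolder GFP, a rapidly maturing green reporter, is encoded on the opposite strand and followed by the rrnB T1 and T2 terminators with an adjacent 5S rRNA segment. According to the insert name it is controlled by the msrA promoter. That promoter is not annotated as such in the feature table, but the short tamA-like fragment just upstream of sfGFP probably reflects the genomic region carried along with it.

The record gives the purpose only as a bacterial reporter. The associated study concerns stress experienced by intracellular Salmonella enterica persisters, suggesting that the green signal reports msrA promoter activity as a stress readout in individual bacteria, alongside the inducible red signal.
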