Addgene plasmid #168182: p5205
Purpose: bacteria reporter
Depositing lab: Michael Hensel. Depositing organization: Universitaet Osnabrueck. Publication: The protected physiological state of intracellular Salmonella enterica persisters reduces host cell-imposed stress. Schulte M, Olschewski K, Hensel M. Commun Biol. 2021 May 4;4(1):520. doi: 10.1038/s42003-021-02049-6. PubMed 33947954.
Backbone
  Vector backbone: pMW211
  Vector type: Bacterial Expression
Growth in bacteria
  Bacterial resistance: Ampicillin, 100 μg/mL
  Growth temperature: 37°C
  Growth strain: DH5alpha
  Copy number: Low Copy
Gene/Insert
  Gene/Insert name: PtetA::dsred PmsrA::sfgfp
  Species: Synthetic
  Mutation: none
  Cloning method: Gibson Cloning
Terms and licenses: Academic/Nonprofit Terms; Industry Terms: Not Available to Industry
Depositor comments: Please visit https://www.biorxiv.org/content/10.1101/2020.09.22.308114v1 for bioRxiv preprint.
How to cite: p5205 was a gift from Michael Hensel (Addgene plasmid # 168182 ; http://n2t.net/addgene:168182 ; RRID:Addgene_168182)
